Addgene plasmid #123822: MTK4a_008
Purpose: Encodes Golgi Targeting Sequence as a Type 4a part to be used in the MTK system
Depositing lab: Hana El-Samad. Depositing organization: University of California, San Francisco (UCSF). Publication: A Toolkit for Rapid Modular Construction of Biological Circuits in Mammalian Cells. Fonseca JP, Bonny AR, Kumar GR, Ng AH, Town J, Wu QC, Aslankoohi E, Chen SY, Dods G, Harrigan P, Osimiri LC, Kistler AL, El-Samad H. ACS Synth Biol. 2019 Nov 15;8(11):2593-2606. doi: 10.1021/acssynbio.9b00322. Epub 2019 Nov 5. PubMed 31686495.
Backbone
  Vector backbone: MTK0_027
  Vector type: Mammalian Expression
Growth in bacteria
  Bacterial resistance: Chloramphenicol, 25 μg/mL
  Growth temperature: 37°C
  Growth strain: DH5alpha
  Copy number: Unknown
Gene/Insert
  Gene/Insert name: GTS
  Species: Synthetic
  Cloning method: Restriction Enzyme; 5′ cloning site BsmBI (destroyed during cloning); 3′ cloning site BsmBI (destroyed during cloning)
Terms and licenses: Academic/Nonprofit Terms; Industry Terms: Not Available to Industry
Depositor comments: Type 4a parts are used for C-terminal coding sequences in the MTK system Please visit https://www.biorxiv.org/content/10.1101/506188v2 for BioRxiv preprint
How to cite: MTK4a_008 was a gift from Hana El-Samad (Addgene plasmid # 123822 ; http://n2t.net/addgene:123822 ; RRID:Addgene_123822)
