[The description below was written by a language model from this plasmid's Addgene catalogue record and pLannotate feature annotations shown in this document.]
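Description:
MTK4a_008 is a small part-storage plasmid (about 1.75 kb) from the Mammalian Toolkit (MTK), a modular hierarchical cloning system for assembling genetic circuits for mammalian cells. It is built on the MTK0_027 part-entry backbone and, although catalogued as a mammalian expression vector, it carries no mammalian promoter, polyadenylation signal or selection marker of its own. It serves as a donor of a single sequence module rather than as an expression construct. In E. coli it replicates from a high-copy ColE1/pUC-type origin. Selection is with chloramphenicol, through a cat gene driven by its native cat promoter and followed by a lambda t0 transcription terminator.

The payload is a Golgi targeting sequence (GTS), listed as synthetic. The annotation recognises it as a short fragment, roughly 90 bp, matching human GOLM1 (also known as GOLPH2), a Golgi-associated protein. The insert was introduced through BsmBI sites that were destroyed during cloning, as is usual when a part is domesticated into a toolkit entry vector by Golden Gate-style assembly. In the MTK scheme, Type 4a is the position for C-terminal coding sequences. This part is therefore meant to be joined in frame downstream of a coding-sequence part, alongside separately supplied promoter and terminator parts, to form a complete transcriptional unit. The expected use is to direct a fusion partner, such as a reporter or circuit component, to the Golgi apparatus in mammalian cells. The record does not describe specific downstream constructs or the flanking assembly overhangs.
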