Features (pLannotate 1.2.2; 5 found; start..end, strand, type, name):
     56..644     +  rep_origin     ori: high-copy-number ColE1/pMB1/pBR322/pUC origin of replication
    738..830     +  CDS            GOLM1 (fragment): GOLM1_HUMAN - Also known as C9orf155, GOLPH2. Experimental evidence at protein level: Swiss-Prot protein existence level 1. Unknown. Cellular response protein to viral infection. From Homo sapiens (Human).
    863..897     -  terminator     lambda t0 terminator: minimal transcription terminator from phage lambda (Scholtissek and Grosse, 1987)
    971..1627    -  CDS            cat: CAT_ECOLX - Experimental evidence at protein level: Swiss-Prot protein existence level 1. This enzyme is an effector of chloramphenicol resistance in bacteria. From Escherichia coli. This protein is used as a marker in many commonly used cloning vectors, such as pACYC184.
   1628..1725    -  promoter       cat promoter: promoter of the E. coli cat gene encoding chloramphenicol acetyltransferase
>Addgene plasmid #123822 | MTK4a_008 | addgene full sequence | sequence record 249766 | Addgene NGS Result
GTGAGTTTTCGTTCCACTGAGCGTCAGACCCCGTAGAAAAGATCAAAGGATCTTCTTGAGATCCTTTTTT
TCTGCGCGTAATCTGCTGCTTGCAAACAAAAAAACCACCGCTACCAGCGGTGGTTTGTTTGCCGGATCAA
GAGCTACCAACTCTTTTTCCGAAGGTAACTGGCTTCAGCAGAGCGCAGATACCAAATACTGTTCTTCTAG
TGTAGCCGTAGTTAGGCCACCACTTCAAGAACTCTGTAGCACCGCCTACATACCTCGCTCTGCTAATCCT
GTTACCAGTGGCTGCTGCCAGTGGCGATAAGTCGTGTCTTACCGGGTTGGACTCAAGACGATAGTTACCG
GATAAGGCGCAGCGGTCGGGCTGAACGGGGGGTTCGTGCACACAGCCCAGCTTGGAGCGAACGACCTACA
CCGAACTGAGATACCTACAGCGTGAGCTATGAGAAAGCGCCACGCTTCCCGAAGGGAGAAAGGCGGACAG
GTATCCGGTAAGCGGCAGGGTCGGAACAGGAGAGCGCACGAGGGAGCTTCCAGGGGGAAACGCCTGGTAT
CTTTATAGTCCTGTCGGGTTTCGCCACCTCTGACTTGAGCGTCGATTTTTGTGATGCTCGTCAGGGGGGC
GGAGCCTATGGAAAAACGCCAGCAACGCGGCCTTTTTACGGTTCCTGGCCTTTTGCTGGCCTTTTGCTCA
CATGTTCTTTCCTGCGTTATCCCCTGATTCTGTGGATAACCGTAGTCGGTCTCAATCCAAGTCGCCGCCC
CTCGTGCTGGCCGCCCTGGTGGCCTGCATCATCGTCTTGGGCTTCAACTACTGGATTGCGGTCGAGTAAC
TCGAGTGGCTGAGACCAGACCAATAAAAAACGCCCGGCGGCAACCGAGCGTTCTGAACAAATCCAGATGG
AGTTCTGAGGTCATTACTGGATCTATCAACAGGAGTCCAAGCGAGCTCGATATCAAATTACGCCCCGCCC
TGCCACTCATCGCAGTACTGTTGTAATTCATTAAGCATTCTGCCGACATGGAAGCCATCACAAACGGCAT
GATGAACCTGAATCGCCAGCGGCATCAGCACCTTGTCGCCTTGCGTATAATATTTGCCCATGGTGAAAAC
GGGGGCGAAGAAGTTGTCCATATTGGCCACGTTTAAATCAAAACTGGTGAAACTCACCCAGGGATTGGCT
GAAACGAAAAACATATTCTCAATAAACCCTTTAGGGAAATAGGCCAGGTTTTCACCGTAACACGCCACAT
CTTGCGAATATATGTGTAGAAACTGCCGGAAATCGTCGTGGTATTCACTCCAGAGCGATGAAAACGTTTC
AGTTTGCTCATGGAAAACGGTGTAACAAGGGTGAACACTATCCCATATCACCAGCTCACCGTCTTTCATT
GCCATACGAAATTCCGGATGAGCATTCATCAGGCGGGCAAGAATGTGAATAAAGGCCGGATAAAACTTGT
GCTTATTTTTCTTTACGGTCTTTAAAAAGGCCGTAATATCCAGCTGAACGGTCTGGTTATAGGTACATTG
AGCAACTGACTGAAATGCCTCAAAATGTTCTTTACGATGCCATTGGGATATATCAACGGTGGTATATCCA
GTGATTTTTTTCTCCATTTTAGCTTCCTTAGCTCCTGAAAATCTCGATAACTCAAAAAATACGCCCGGTA
GTGATCTTATTTCATTATGGTGAAAGTTGGAACCTCTTACGTGCCCGATCAATCATGACCAAAATCCCTT
AAC
